Addgene plasmid #155303: pSLQ5079_pHR_PGK_sfGFP_CoV-F1
Purpose: SARS-CoV-2 fluorescent reporter 1
Depositing lab: Stanley Qi. Depositing organization: Stanford University. Publication: Development of CRISPR as an Antiviral Strategy to Combat SARS-CoV-2 and Influenza. Abbott TR, Dhamdhere G, Liu Y, Lin X, Goudy L, Zeng L, Chemparathy A, Chmura S, Heaton NS, Debs R, Pande T, Endy D, La Russa MF, Lewis DB, Qi LS. Cell. 2020 May 14;181(4):865-876.e12. doi: 10.1016/j.cell.2020.04.020. Epub 2020 Apr 29. PubMed 32353252.
Backbone
  Vector backbone: pHR
  Backbone size w/o insert (bp): 8965
  Total vector size (bp): 11682
  Vector type: Mammalian Expression, Lentiviral
Growth in bacteria
  Bacterial resistance: Ampicillin, 100 μg/mL
  Growth temperature: 37°C
  Growth strain: NEB Stable
  Copy number: High Copy
Gene/Insert
  Gene/Insert name: Superfolder GFP fused with SARS-CoV-F1 (alt names: SFGFP; SARS-CoV-F1)
  Species: Synthetic
  Insert size (bp): 2717
  Entrez Gene: ORF1ab (a.k.a. GU280_gp01)
  Promoter: PGK
  Cloning method: Gibson Cloning
  Sequencing primers: 5′ CATTCTGCACGCTTCAAAAG; 3′ CATAGCGTAAAAGGAGCAACA
Terms and licenses: Academic/Nonprofit Terms; Industry Terms: Not Available to Industry
How to cite: pSLQ5079_pHR_PGK_sfGFP_CoV-F1 was a gift from Stanley Qi (Addgene plasmid # 155303 ; http://n2t.net/addgene:155303 ; RRID:Addgene_155303)
