[The description below was written by a language model from this plasmid's Addgene catalogue record and pLannotate feature annotations shown in this document.]
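Description:
pSLQ5079_pHR_PGK_sfGFP_CoV-F1 is a lentiviral transfer plasmid of about 11.7 kb built on the pHR backbone for expression in mammalian cells. It is propagated in E. coli through a high-copy ColE1/pUC-type origin and selected with ampicillin via the bla gene. The backbone also carries pBR322-derived remnants (fragments of TcR, bom and rop) and an SV40 promoter–gpt–SV40 small t intron/poly(A) segment lying outside the proviral region; the gpt coding sequence is annotated only as fragments, and the record assigns this segment no role. The lentiviral portion comprises a truncated HIV-1 5' LTR, the Ψ packaging signal with a partial gag sequence, the RRE for Rev-dependent nuclear export of the genomic RNA, the cPPT/CTS, and a self-inactivating ΔU3 3' LTR. With packaging functions supplied in trans, the cassette can therefore be packaged and integrated into target cells without regenerating an active viral promoter.

The payload is a roughly 2.7 kb synthetic insert driven by the mouse PGK promoter. It consists of superfolder GFP followed by "SARS-CoV-F1", an approximately 2 kb stretch that matches part of the SARS-CoV-2 ORF1ab replicase polyprotein gene. A WPRE downstream of the insert enhances transcript stability and expression. The catalogue describes the insert as sfGFP fused to the viral fragment, but the record does not say whether the two are joined in a single reading frame or only share a transcript.

The stated purpose is a fluorescent SARS-CoV-2 reporter, deposited with work on CRISPR as an antiviral strategy against SARS-CoV-2 and influenza. Because viral sequence is linked to the GFP message, loss of green fluorescence would presumably report targeting of that sequence, avoiding the need for live virus.
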