Features (pLannotate 1.2.2; 33 found; start..end, strand, type, name):
     38..106     +  CDS            nef (fragment): NEF_HV1Z2 - Experimental evidence at protein level: Swiss-Prot protein existence level 1. Extracellular Nef protein targets CD4(+) T-lymphocytes for apoptosis by interacting with CXCR4 surface receptors. From Human immunodeficiency virus type 1 group M subtype D (isolate Z2/CDC-Z34) (HIV-1).
    108..341     +  LTR            3' LTR (ΔU3): self-inactivating 3' long terminal repeat (LTR) from HIV-1
    366..384     -  promoter       SP6 promoter: promoter for bacteriophage SP6 RNA polymerase
    612..891     +  CDS            TcR (fragment): tetracycline efflux protein; tet; confers resistance to tetracycline
    892..940     -  misc_feature   bom (fragment): basis of mobility region from pBR322
   1042..1077    -  CDS            rop (fragment): Rop protein, which maintains plasmids at low copy number; rop
   1172..1276    +  promoter       AmpR promoter: bla
   1277..2137    +  CDS            AmpR: β-lactamase; bla; confers resistance to ampicillin, carbenicillin, and related antibiotics
   2308..2896    +  rep_origin     ori: high-copy-number ColE1/pMB1/pBR322/pUC origin of replication
   3079..3135    +  CDS            lacI (fragment): lac repressor; lacI; The lac repressor binds to the lac operator to inhibit transcription in E. coli. This inhibition can be relieved by adding lactose or isopropyl-β-D-thiogalactopyranoside (IPTG).
   3142..3471    +  promoter       SV40 promoter: SV40 enhancer and early promoter
   3671..3790    +  CDS            gpt (fragment): XGPT_ECOLI - Also known as gpp, gxu. Experimental evidence at protein level: Swiss-Prot protein existence level 1. Purine salvage pathway enzyme that catalyzes the transfer of the ribosyl-5-phosphate group from 5-phospho-alpha-D-ribose 1- diphosphate (PRPP) to the N9 position of the 6-oxopurines guanine and xanthine to form the corresponding ribonucleotides GMP (guanosine 5'- monophosphate) and XMP (xanthosine 5'-monophosphate), with the release of PPi. To a lesser extent, also acts on hypoxanthine (PubMed:9100006, PubMed:3886014). Does not ribophosphorylate adenine (PubMed:3886014). From Esch
   3790..4125    +  CDS            gpt (fragment): XGPT_ECOLI - Also known as gpp, gxu. Experimental evidence at protein level: Swiss-Prot protein existence level 1. Purine salvage pathway enzyme that catalyzes the transfer of the ribosyl-5-phosphate group from 5-phospho-alpha-D-ribose 1- diphosphate (PRPP) to the N9 position of the 6-oxopurines guanine and xanthine to form the corresponding ribonucleotides GMP (guanosine 5'- monophosphate) and XMP (xanthosine 5'-monophosphate), with the release of PPi. To a lesser extent, also acts on hypoxanthine (PubMed:9100006, PubMed:3886014). Does not ribophosphorylate adenine (PubMed:3886014). From Esch
   4220..4525    +  CDS            frsA (fragment): FRSA_ECOLI - Also known as yafA. Experimental evidence at protein level: Swiss-Prot protein existence level 1. Catalyzes the hydrolysis of esters (PubMed:15808744). Displays esterase activity toward pNP-butyrate (PubMed:15808744). May stimulate mixed-acid fermentation by acting as a fermentation/respiration switch that down-regulates respiration and up- regulates fermentation rates (PubMed:15169777). From Escherichia coli (strain K12).
   4529..4603    +  CDS            small t antigen (fragment): SV40 (simian virus 40) small t antigen
   4605..4670    +  intron         small t intron: SV40 (simian virus 40) small t antigen intron
   4800..4820    +  CDS            SV40 NLS: nuclear localization signal of SV40 (simian virus 40) large T antigen
   5139..5222    +  CDS            large T antigen (fragment): large T antigen from SV40 (simian virus 40)
   5245..5379    +  polyA_signal   SV40 poly(A) signal: SV40 polyadenylation signal
   5546..5875    +  CDS            nef (fragment): NEF_HV1BR - Experimental evidence at protein level: Swiss-Prot protein existence level 1. Extracellular Nef protein targets CD4(+) T-lymphocytes for apoptosis by interacting with CXCR4 surface receptors (PubMed:14990729). From Human immunodeficiency virus type 1 group M subtype B (isolate BRU/LAI) (HIV-1).
   5923..6180    +  LTR            5' LTR (truncated): truncated 5' long terminal repeat (LTR) from HIV-1
   6227..6352    +  misc_feature   HIV-1 Ψ: packaging signal of human immunodeficiency virus type 1
   6336..6674    +  CDS            HIV-1 gag (fragment): gag protein from human immunodeficiency virus 1; gag
   6849..7082    +  misc_feature   RRE: The Rev response element (RRE) of HIV-1 allows for Rev-dependent mRNA export from the nucleus to the cytoplasm.
   7459..7559    +  CDS            Rev (fragment): human immunodeficiency virus 1 (HIV-1) Rev protein; rev; enhances nuclear export of unspliced and incompletely spliced viral mRNAs
   7596..7713    +  misc_feature   cPPT/CTS: central polypurine tract and central termination sequence of HIV-1
   7750..7781    -  misc_feature   MCS (fragment): pBluescript multiple cloning site
   7791..8290    +  promoter       PGK promoter: mouse phosphoglycerate kinase 1 promoter
   8347..9060    +  CDS            Superfolder GFP: Superfolder GFP is a basic (constitutively fluorescent) green fluorescent protein published in 2005, derived from Aequorea victoria. It is reported to be a very rapidly-maturing weak dimer.
   9096..11063   +  CDS            rep (fragment): R1AB_SARS2 - Experimental evidence at protein level: Swiss-Prot protein existence level 1. [2'-O-methyltransferase]: Methyltransferase that mediates mRNA cap 2'-O-ribose methylation to the 5'-cap structure of viral mRNAs. N7-methyl guanosine cap is a prerequisite for binding of nsp16. Therefore plays an essential role in viral mRNAs cap methylation which is essential to evade immune system. From Severe acute respiratory syndrome coronavirus 2 (2019-nCoV) (SARS-CoV-2).
  11077..11095   +  misc_feature   MCS (fragment): pBluescript multiple cloning site
  11095..11683   +  misc_feature   WPRE: woodchuck hepatitis virus posttranscriptional regulatory element
  11684..21      +  misc_feature   MCS (fragment) (across the origin): pBluescript multiple cloning site
>Addgene plasmid #155303 | pSLQ5079_pHR_PGK_sfGFP_CoV-F1 | addgene full sequence | sequence record 306282 | Addgene NGS Result
CGATACCGTCGACCTCGAGGGAATTAATTCGAGCTCGGTACCTTTAAGACCAATGACTTACAAGGCAGCT
GTAGATCTTAGCCACTTTTTAAAAGAAAAGGGGGGACTGGAAGGGCTAATTCACTCCCAACGAAGACAAG
ATCTGCTTTTTGCTTGTACTGGGTCTCTCTGGTTAGACCAGATCTGAGCCTGGGAGCTCTCTGGCTAACT
AGGGAACCCACTGCTTAAGCCTCAATAAAGCTTGCCTTGAGTGCTTCAAGTAGTGTGTGCCCGTCTGTTG
TGTGACTCTGGTAACTAGAGATCCCTCAGACCCTTTTAGTCAGTGTGGAAAATCTCTAGCAGCATCTAGA
ATTAATTCCGTGTATTCTATAGTGTCACCTAAATCGTATGTGTATGATACATAAGGTTATGTATTAATTG
TAGCCGCGTTCTAACGACAATATGTACAAGCCTAATTGTGTAGCATCTGGCTTACTGAAGCAGACCCTAT
CATCTCTCTCGTAAACTGCCGTCAGAGTCGGTTTGGTTGGACGAACCTTCTGAGTTTCTGGTAACGCCGT
CCCGCACCCGGAAATGGTCAGCGAACCAATCAGCAGGGTCATCGCTAGCCAGATCCTCTACGCCGGACGC
ATCGTGGCCGGCATCACCGGCGCCACAGGTGCGGTTGCTGGCGCCTATATCGCCGACATCACCGATGGGG
AAGATCGGGCTCGCCACTTCGGGCTCATGAGCGCTTGTTTCGGCGTGGGTATGGTGGCAGGCCCCGTGGC
CGGGGGACTGTTGGGCGCCATCTCCTTGCATGCACCATTCCTTGCGGCGGCGGTGCTCAACGGCCTCAAC
CTACTACTGGGCTGCTTCCTAATGCAGGAGTCGCATAAGGGAGAGCGTCGAATGGTGCACTCTCAGTACA
ATCTGCTCTGATGCCGCATAGTTAAGCCAGCCCCGACACCCGCCAACACCCGCTGACGCGCCCTGACGGG
CTTGTCTGCTCCCGGCATCCGCTTACAGACAAGCTGTGACCGTCTCCGGGAGCTGCATGTGTCAGAGGTT
TTCACCGTCATCACCGAAACGCGCGAGACGAAAGGGCCTCGTGATACGCCTATTTTTATAGGTTAATGTC
ATGATAATAATGGTTTCTTAGACGTCAGGTGGCACTTTTCGGGGAAATGTGCGCGGAACCCCTATTTGTT
TATTTTTCTAAATACATTCAAATATGTATCCGCTCATGAGACAATAACCCTGATAAATGCTTCAATAATA
TTGAAAAAGGAAGAGTATGAGTATTCAACATTTCCGTGTCGCCCTTATTCCCTTTTTTGCGGCATTTTGC
CTTCCTGTTTTTGCTCACCCAGAAACGCTGGTGAAAGTAAAAGATGCTGAAGATCAGTTGGGTGCACGAG
TGGGTTACATCGAACTGGATCTCAACAGCGGTAAGATCCTTGAGAGTTTTCGCCCCGAAGAACGTTTTCC
AATGATGAGCACTTTTAAAGTTCTGCTATGTGGCGCGGTATTATCCCGTATTGACGCCGGGCAAGAGCAA
CTCGGTCGCCGCATACACTATTCTCAGAATGACTTGGTTGAGTACTCACCAGTCACAGAAAAGCATCTTA
CGGATGGCATGACAGTAAGAGAATTATGCAGTGCTGCCATAACCATGAGTGATAACACTGCGGCCAACTT
ACTTCTGACAACGATCGGAGGACCGAAGGAGCTAACCGCTTTTTTGCACAACATGGGGGATCATGTAACT
CGCCTTGATCGTTGGGAACCGGAGCTGAATGAAGCCATACCAAACGACGAGCGTGACACCACGATGCCTG
TAGCAATGGCAACAACGTTGCGCAAACTATTAACTGGCGAACTACTTACTCTAGCTTCCCGGCAACAATT
AATAGACTGGATGGAGGCGGATAAAGTTGCAGGACCACTTCTGCGCTCGGCCCTTCCGGCTGGCTGGTTT
ATTGCTGATAAATCTGGAGCCGGTGAGCGTGGGTCTCGCGGTATCATTGCAGCACTGGGGCCAGATGGTA
AGCCCTCCCGTATCGTAGTTATCTACACGACGGGGAGTCAGGCAACTATGGATGAACGAAATAGACAGAT
CGCTGAGATAGGTGCCTCACTGATTAAGCATTGGTAACTGTCAGACCAAGTTTACTCATATATACTTTAG
ATTGATTTAAAACTTCATTTTTAATTTAAAAGGATCTAGGTGAAGATCCTTTTTGATAATCTCATGACCA
AAATCCCTTAACGTGAGTTTTCGTTCCACTGAGCGTCAGACCCCGTAGAAAAGATCAAAGGATCTTCTTG
AGATCCTTTTTTTCTGCGCGTAATCTGCTGCTTGCAAACAAAAAAACCACCGCTACCAGCGGTGGTTTGT
TTGCCGGATCAAGAGCTACCAACTCTTTTTCCGAAGGTAACTGGCTTCAGCAGAGCGCAGATACCAAATA
CTGTTCTTCTAGTGTAGCCGTAGTTAGGCCACCACTTCAAGAACTCTGTAGCACCGCCTACATACCTCGC
TCTGCTAATCCTGTTACCAGTGGCTGCTGCCAGTGGCGATAAGTCGTGTCTTACCGGGTTGGACTCAAGA
CGATAGTTACCGGATAAGGCGCAGCGGTCGGGCTGAACGGGGGGTTCGTGCACACAGCCCAGCTTGGAGC
GAACGACCTACACCGAACTGAGATACCTACAGCGTGAGCTATGAGAAAGCGCCACGCTTCCCGAAGGGAG
AAAGGCGGACAGGTATCCGGTAAGCGGCAGGGTCGGAACAGGAGAGCGCACGAGGGAGCTTCCAGGGGGA
AACGCCTGGTATCTTTATAGTCCTGTCGGGTTTCGCCACCTCTGACTTGAGCGTCGATTTTTGTGATGCT
CGTCAGGGGGGCGGAGCCTATGGAAAAACGCCAGCAACGCGGCCTTTTTACGGTTCCTGGCCTTTTGCTG
GCCTTTTGCTCACATGTTCTTTCCTGCGTTATCCCCTGATTCTGTGGATAACCGTATTACCGCCTTTGAG
TGAGCTGATACCGCTCGCCGCAGCCGAACGACCGAGCGCAGCGAGTCAGTGAGCGAGGAAGCGGAAGAGC
GCCCAATACGCAAACCGCCTCTCCCCGCGCGTCGGCCGATTCATTAATGCAGCTGTGGAATGTGTGTCAG
TTAGGGTGTGGAAAGTCCCCAGGCTCCCCAGCAGGCAGAAGTATGCAAAGCATGCATCTCAATTAGTCAG
CAACCAGGTGTGGAAAGTCCCCAGGCTCCCCAGCAGGCAGAAGTATGCAAAGCATGCATCTCAATTAGTC
AGCAACCATAGTCCCGCCCCTAACTCCGCCCATCCCGCCCCTAACTCCGCCCAGTTCCGCCCATTCTCCG
CCCCATGGCTGACTAATTTTTTTTATTTATGCAGAGGCCGAGGCCGCCTCGGCCTCTGAGCTATTCCAGA
AGTAGTGAGGAGGCTTTTTTGGAGGCCTAGGCTTTTGCAAAAAGCTTGGACACAAGACAGGCTTGCGAGA
TATGTTTGAGAATACCACTTTATCCCGCGTCAGGGAGAGGCAGTGCGTAAAAAGACGCGGACTCATGTGA
AATACTGGTTTTTAGTGCGCCAGATCTCTATAATCTCGCGCAACCTATTTTCCCCTCGAACACTTTTTAA
GCCGTAGATAAACAGGCTGGGACACTTCACATGAGCGAAAAATACATCGTCACCTGGGACATGTTGCAGA
TCCATGCACGTAAACTCGCAAGCCGACTGATGCCTTCTGAACAATGGAAAGGCATTATTGCCGTAAGCCG
TGGCGGTCTGTACCGGGTGCGTTACTGGCGCGTGAACTGGGTATTCGTCATGTCGATACCGTTTGTATTT
CCAGCTACGATCACGACAACCAGCGCGAGCTTAAAGTGCTGAAACGCGCAGAAGGCGATGGCGAAGGCTT
CATCGTTATTGATGACCTGGTGGATACCGGTGGTACTGCGGTTGCGATTCGTGAAATGTATCCAAAAGCG
CACTTTGTCACCATCTTCGCAAAACCGGCTGGTCGTCCGCTGGTTGATGACTATGTTGTTGATATCCCGC
AAGATACCTGGATTGAACAGCCGTGGGATATGGGCGTCGTATTCGTCCCGCCAATCTCCGGTCGCTAATC
TTTTCAACGCCTGGCACTGCCGGGCGTTGTTCTTTTTAACTTCAGGCGGGTTACAATAGTTTCCAGTAAG
TATTCTGGAGGCTGCATCCATGACACAGGCAAACCTGAGCGAAACCCTGTTCAAACCCCGCTTTAAACAT
CCTGAAACCTCGACGCTAGTCCGCCGCTTTAATCACGGCGCACAACCGCCTGTGCAGTCGGCCCTTGATG
GTAAAACCATCCCTCACTGGTATCGCATGATTAACCGTCTGATGTGGATCTGGCGCGGCATTGACCCACG
CGAAATCCTCGACGTCCAGGCACGTATTGTGATGAGCGATGCCGAACGTACCGACGATGATTTATACGAT
ACGGTGATTGGCTACCGTGGCGGCAACTGGATTTATGAGTGGGCCCCGGATCTTTGTGAAGGAACCTTAC
TTCTGTGGTGTGACATAATTGGACAAACTACCTACAGAGATTTAAAGCTCTAAGGTAAATATAAAATTTT
TAAGTGTATAATGTGTTAAACTACTGATTCTAATTGTTTGTGTATTTTAGATTCCAACCTATGGAACTGA
TGAATGGGAGCAGTGGTGGAATGCCTTTAATGAGGAAAACCTGTTTTGCTCAGAAGAAATGCCATCTAGT
GATGATGAGGCTACTGCTGACTCTCAACATTCTACTCCTCCAAAAAAGAAGAGAAAGGTAGAAGACCCCA
AGGACTTTCCTTCAGAATTGCTAAGTTTTTTGAGTCATGCTGTGTTTAGTAATAGAACTCTTGCTTGCTT
TGCTATTTACACCACAAAGGAAAAAGCTGCACTGCTATACAAGAAAATTATGGAAAAATATTCTGTAACC
TTTATAAGTAGGCATAACAGTTATAATCATAACATACTGTTTTTTCTTACTCCACACAGGCATAGAGTGT
CTGCTATTAATAACTATGCTCAAAAATTGTGTACCTTTAGCTTTTTAATTTGTAAAGGGGTTAATAAGGA
ATATTTGATGTATAGTGCCTTGACTAGAGATCATAATCAGCCATACCACATTTGTAGAGGTTTTACTTGC
TTTAAAAAACCTCCCACACCTCCCCCTGAACCTGAAACATAAAATGAATGCAATTGTTGTTGTTAACTTG
TTTATTGCAGCTTATAATGGTTACAAATAAAGCAATAGCATCACAAATTTCACAAATAAAGCATTTTTTT
CACTGCATTCTAGTTGTGGTTTGTCCAAACTCATCAATGTATCTTATCATGTCTGGATCAACTGGATAAC
TCAAGCTAACCAAAATCATCCCAAACTTCCCACCCCATACCCTATTACCACTGCCAATTACCTGTGGTTT
CATTTACTCTAAACCTGTGATTCCTCTGAATTATTTTCATTTTAAAGAAATTGTATTTGTTAAATATGTA
CTACAAACTTAGTAGTTGGAAGGGCTAATTCACTCCCAAAGAAGACAAGATATCCTTGATCTGTGGATCT
ACCACACACAAGGCTACTTCCCTGATTAGCAGAACTACACACCAGGGCCAGGGGTCAGATATCCACTGAC
CTTTGGATGGTGCTACAAGCTAGTACCAGTTGAGCCAGATAAGGTAGAAGAGGCCAATAAAGGAGAGAAC
ACCAGCTTGTTACACCCTGTGAGCCTGCATGGGATGGATGACCCGGAGAGAGAAGTGTTAGAGTGGAGGT
TTGACAGCCGCCTAGCATTTCATCACGTGGCCCGAGAGCTGCATCCGGAGTACTTCAAGAACTGCTGATA
TCGAGCTTGCTACAAGGGACTTTCCGCTGGGGACTTTCCAGGGAGGCGTGGCCTGGGCGGGACTGGGGAG
TGGCGAGCCCTCAGATCCTGCATATAAGCAGCTGCTTTTTGCCTGTACTGGGTCTCTCTGGTTAGACCAG
ATCTGAGCCTGGGAGCTCTCTGGCTAACTAGGGAACCCACTGCTTAAGCCTCAATAAAGCTTGCCTTGAG
TGCTTCAAGTAGTGTGTGCCCGTCTGTTGTGTGACTCTGGTAACTAGAGATCCCTCAGACCCTTTTAGTC
AGTGTGGAAAATCTCTAGCAGTGGCGCCCGAACAGGGACTTGAAAGCGAAAGGGAAACCAGAGGAGCTCT
CTCGACGCAGGACTCGGCTTGCTGAAGCGCGCACGGCAAGAGGCGAGGGGCGGCGACTGGTGAGTACGCC
AAAAATTTTGACTAGCGGAGGCTAGAAGGAGAGAGATGGGTGCGAGAGCGTCAGTATTAAGCGGGGGAGA
ATTAGATCGCGATGGGAAAAAATTCGGTTAAGGCCAGGGGGAAAGAAAAAATATAAATTAAAACATATAG
TATGGGCAAGCAGGGAGCTAGAACGATTCGCAGTTAATCCTGGCCTGTTAGAAACATCAGAAGGCTGTAG
ACAAATACTGGGACAGCTACAACCATCCCTTCAGACAGGATCAGAAGAACTTAGATCATTATATAATACA
GTAGCAACCCTCTATTGTGTGCATCAAAGGATAGAGATAAAAGACACCAAGGAAGCTTTAGACAAGATAG
AGGAAGAGCAAAACAAAAGTAAGACCACCGCACAGCAAGCGGCCGGCCGCTGATCTTCAGACCTGGAGGA
GGAGATATGAGGGACAATTGGAGAAGTGAATTATATAAATATAAAGTAGTAAAAATTGAACCATTAGGAG
TAGCACCCACCAAGGCAAAGAGAAGAGTGGTGCAGAGAGAAAAAAGAGCAGTGGGAATAGGAGCTTTGTT
CCTTGGGTTCTTGGGAGCAGCAGGAAGCACTATGGGCGCAGCGTCAATGACGCTGACGGTACAGGCCAGA
CAATTATTGTCTGGTATAGTGCAGCAGCAGAACAATTTGCTGAGGGCTATTGAGGCGCAACAGCATCTGT
TGCAACTCACAGTCTGGGGCATCAAGCAGCTCCAGGCAAGAATCCTGGCTGTGGAAAGATACCTAAAGGA
TCAACAGCTCCTGGGGATTTGGGGTTGCTCTGGAAAACTCATTTGCACCACTGCTGTGCCTTGGAATGCT
AGTTGGAGTAATAAATCTCTGGAACAGATTTGGAATCACACGACCTGGATGGAGTGGGACAGAGAAATTA
ACAATTACACAAGCTTAATACACTCCTTAATTGAAGAATCGCAAAACCAGCAAGAAAAGAATGAACAAGA
ATTATTGGAATTAGATAAATGGGCAAGTTTGTGGAATTGGTTTAACATAACAAATTGGCTGTGGTATATA
AAATTATTCATAATGATAGTAGGAGGCTTGGTAGGTTTAAGAATAGTTTTTGCTGTACTTTCTATAGTGA
ATAGAGTTAGGCAGGGATATTCACCATTATCGTTTCAGACCCACCTCCCAACCCCGAGGGGACCCGACAG
GCCCGAAGGAATAGAAGAAGAAGGTGGAGAGAGAGACAGAGACAGATCCATTCGATTAGTGAACGGATCT
CGACGGTATCGCCAAATGGCAGTATTCATCCACAATTTTAAAAGAAAAGGGGGGATTGGGGGGTACAGTG
CAGGGGAAAGAATAGTAGACATAATAGCAACAGACATACAAACTAAAGAATTACAAAAACAAATTACAAA
AATTCAAAATTTTCGGGTTTATTACAGGGACAGCAGAGATCCAGTTTGGATCGATAAGCTTGATATCTAA
TTCCTGCAGCCAATTCTACCGGGTAGGGGAGGCGCTTTTCCCAAGGCAGTCTGGAGCATGCGCTTTAGCA
GCCCCGCTGGGCACTTGGCGCTACACAAGTGGCCTCTGGCCTCGCACACATTCCACATCCACCGGTAGGC
GCCAACCGGCTCCGTTCTTTGGTGGCCCCTTCGCGCCACCTTCTACTCCTCCCCTAGTCAGGAAGTTCCC
CCCCGCCCCGCAGCTCGCGTCGTGCAGGACGTGACAAATGGAAGTAGCACGTCTCACTAGTCTCGTGCAG
ATGGACAGCACCGCTGAGCAATGGAAGCGGGTAGGCCTTTGGGGCAGCGGCCAATAGCAGCTTTGCTCCT
TCGCTTTCTGGGCTCAGAGGCTGGGAAGGGGTGGGTCCGGGGGCGGGCTCAGGGGCGGGCTCAGGGGCGG
GGCGGGCGCCCGAAGGTCCTCCGGAGGCCCGGCATTCTGCACGCTTCAAAAGCGCACGTCTGCCGCGCTG
TTCTCCTCTTCCTCATCTCCGGGCCTTTCGACCTGCAGCCCAAGCTTGGGGATCTGGAGCTCTCGAGAAT
TCTCACGCGTGCCACCATGAGCAAAGGAGAAGAACTTTTCACTGGAGTTGTCCCAATTCTTGTTGAATTA
GATGGTGATGTTAATGGGCACAAATTTTCTGTCCGTGGAGAGGGTGAAGGTGATGCTACAAACGGAAAAC
TCACCCTTAAATTTATTTGCACTACTGGAAAACTACCTGTTCCGTGGCCAACACTTGTCACTACTCTGAC
CTATGGTGTTCAATGCTTTTCCCGTTATCCGGATCACATGAAACGGCATGACTTTTTCAAGAGTGCCATG
CCCGAAGGTTATGTACAGGAACGCACTATATCTTTCAAAGATGACGGGACCTACAAGACGCGTGCTGAAG
TCAAGTTTGAAGGTGATACCCTTGTTAATCGTATCGAGTTAAAGGGTATTGATTTTAAAGAAGATGGAAA
CATTCTTGGACACAAACTCGAGTACAACTTTAACTCACACAATGTATACATCACGGCAGACAAACAAAAG
AATGGAATCAAAGCTAACTTCAAAATTCGCCACAACGTTGAAGATGGTTCCGTTCAACTAGCAGACCATT
ATCAACAAAATACTCCAATTGGCGATGGCCCTGTCCTTTTACCAGACAACCATTACCTGTCGACACAATC
TGTCCTTTCGAAAGATCCCAACGAAAAGCGTGACCACATGGTCCTTCTTGAGTTTGTAACTGCTGCTGGG
ATTACACATGGCATGGATGAGCTCTACAAATAACTTCAGTCAGCTGATGCACAATCGTTTTTAAACGGGT
TTGCGGTGTAAGTGCAGCCCGTCTTACACCGTGCGGCACAGGCACTAGTACTGATGTCGTATACAGGGCT
TTTGACATCTACAATGATAAAGTAGCTGGTTTTGCTAAATTCCTAAAAACTAATTGTTGTCGCTTCCAAG
AAAAGGACGAAGATGACAATTTAATTGATTCTTACTTTGTAGTTAAGAGACACACTTTCTCTAACTACCA
ACATGAAGAAACAATTTATAATTTACTTAAGGATTGTCCAGCTGTTGCTAAACATGACTTCTTTAAGTTT
AGAATAGACGGTGACATGGTACCACATATATCACGTCAACGTCTTACTAAATACACAATGGCAGACCTCG
TCTATGCTTTAAGGCATTTTGATGAAGGTAATTGTGACACATTAAAAGAAATACTTGTCACATACAATTG
TTGTGATGATGATTATTTCAATAAAAAGGACTGGTATGATTTTGTAGAAAACCCAGATATATTACGCGTA
TACGCCAACTTAGGTGAACGTGTACGCCAAGCTTTGTTAAAAACAGTACAATTCTGTGATGCCATGCGAA
ATGCTGGTATTGTTGGTGTACTGACATTAGATAATCAAGATCTCAATGGTAACTGGTATGATTTCGGTGA
TTTCATACAAACCACGCCAGGTAGTGGAGTTCCTGTTGTAGATTCTTATTATTCATTGTTAATGCCTATA
TTAACCTTGACCAGGGCTTTAACTGCAGAGTCACATGTTGACACTGACTTAACAAAGCCTTACATTAAGT
GGGATTTGTTAAAATATGACTTCACGGAAGAGAGGTTAAAACTCTTTGACCGTTATTTTAAATATTGGGA
TCAGACATACCACCCAAATTGTGTTAACTGTTTGGATGACAGATGCATTCTGCATTGTGCAAACTTTAAT
GTTTTATTCTCTACAGTGTTCCCACCTACAAGTTTTGGACCACTAGTGAGAAAAATATTTGTTGATGGTG
TTCCATTTGTAGTTTCAACTGGATACCACTTCAGAGAGCTAGGTGTTGTACATAATCAGGATGTAAACTT
ACATAGCTCTAGACTTAGTTTTAAGGAATTACTTGTGTATGCTGCTGACCCTGCTATGCACGCTGCTTCT
GGTAATCTATTACTAGATAAACGCACTACGTGCTTTTCAGTAGCTGCACTTACTAACAATGTTGCTTTTC
AAACTGTCAAACCCGGTAATTTTAACAAAGACTTCTATGACTTTGCTGTGTCTAAGGGTTTCTTTAAGGA
AGGAAGTTCTGTTGAATTAAAACACTTCTTCTTTGCTCAGGATGGTAATGCTGCTATCAGCGATTATGAC
TACTATCGTTATAATCTACCAACAATGTGTGATATCAGACAACTACTATTTGTAGTTGAAGTTGTTGATA
AGTACTTTGATTGTTACGATGGTGGCTGTATTAATGCTAACCAAGTCATCGTCAACAACCTAGACAAATC
AGCTGGTTTTCCATTTAATAAATGGGGTAAGGCTAGACTTTATTATGATTCAATGAGTTATGAGGATCAA
GATGCACTTTTCGCATATACAAAACGTAATGTCATCCCTACTATAACTCAAATGAATCTTAAGTATGCCA
TTAGTGCAAAGAATAGAGCTCGCACCGTAGCTGGTGTCTCTATCTGTAGTACTATGACCAATAGACAGTT
TCATCAAAAATTATTGAAATCAATAGCCGCCACTAGAGGAGCTACTGTAGTAATTGGAACAAGCAAATTC
TATGGTGGTTGGCACAACATGTTAAAAACTGTTTATAGTGATGTAGAAAACCCTCACCTTATGGGTTGGG
ATTATCCTAAATGTGATAGAGCCATGCCTAACATGCTTAGAATTATGGCCTCACTTGTTCTTGCTCGCAA
ACATACAACGTGTTGTAGCTTGTCACACCGTTTCTATAGATTAGCTAATGAGTGTGCTCAAGTATTGAGT
GAAGGCATGCAAGCTTGATATCAAGCTTATCGATAATCAACCTCTGGATTACAAAATTTGTGAAAGATTG
ACTGGTATTCTTAACTATGTTGCTCCTTTTACGCTATGTGGATACGCTGCTTTAATGCCTTTGTATCATG
CTATTGCTTCCCGTATGGCTTTCATTTTCTCCTCCTTGTATAAATCCTGGTTGCTGTCTCTTTATGAGGA
GTTGTGGCCCGTTGTCAGGCAACGTGGCGTGGTGTGCACTGTGTTTGCTGACGCAACCCCCACTGGTTGG
GGCATTGCCACCACCTGTCAGCTCCTTTCCGGGACTTTCGCTTTCCCCCTCCCTATTGCCACGGCGGAAC
TCATCGCCGCCTGCCTTGCCCGCTGCTGGACAGGGGCTCGGCTGTTGGGCACTGACAATTCCGTGGTGTT
GTCGGGGAAATCATCGTCCTTTCCTTGGCTGCTCGCCTGTGTTGCCACCTGGATTCTGCGCGGGACGTCC
TTCTGCTACGTCCCTTCGGCCCTCAATCCAGCGGACCTTCCTTCCCGCGGCCTGCTGCCGGCTCTGCGGC
CTCTTCCGCGTCTTCGCCTTCGCCCTCAGACGAGTCGGATCTCCCTTTGGGCCGCCTCCCCGCAT
